>Addgene plasmid #239518 | pKS1517 | addgene full sequence | sequence record 475888 | Addgene NGS Result
ACTGGCCGATAATTGCAGACGAACGACTAGAGATCTATGTGAGGATCCTAACTCGAGATCGAGCTGCCAA
ACCAGATGTCAACACAGCTACAACGTTGATAGGTCAAGATCAATGTAAACAATTACTTTGTTATGTAGAG
TTTTTTTAGCTACCTATATTCCACCATAACATCAATCATGCGGTTGCTGGTGTATTTACCAATAATGTTT
AATGTATATATATATATATATATATGGGGCCGTATACTTACATATAGTAGATGTCAAGCGTAGGCGCTTC
CCCTGCCGGCTGTGAGGGCGCCATAACCAAGGTATCTATAGACCGCCAATCAGCAAACTACCTCCGTACA
TTCATGTTGCACCCACACATTTATACACCCAGACCGCGACAAATTACCCATAAGGTTGTTTGTGACGGCG
TCGTACAAGAGAACGTGGGAACTTTTTAGGCTCACCAAAAAAGAAAGAAAAAATACGAGTTGCTGACAGA
AGCCTCAAGAAAAAAAAAATTCTTCTTCGACTATGCTGGAGGCAGAGATGATCGAGCCGGTAGTTAACTA
TATATAGCTAAATTGGTTCCATCACCTTCTTTTCTGGTGTCGCTCCTTCTAGTGCTATTTCTGGCTTTTC
CTATTTTTTTTTTTCCATTTTTCTTTCTCTCTTTCTAATATATAAATTCTCTTGCATTTTCTATTTTTCT
CTCTATCTATTCTACTTGTTTATTCCCTTCAAGGTTTTTTTTTAAGGAGTACTTGTTTTTAGAATATACG
GTCAACGAACTATAATTAACTAAACAGATCTATGGCAGAGTATGTGCGGGCCCTGTTTGACTTTAATGGG
AATGATGAAGAAGACCTTCCCTTTAAGAAAGGAGACATCCTGAGAATCCGGGATAAGCCTGAAGAGCAGT
GGTGGAATGCAGAGGACAGCGAAGGAAAGAGGGGGATGATTCCTGTCCCTTACGTGGAGAAGTATGGATC
TGGGAGCGGATCTGGAGGCAGCATGGCGGAATATGTACGAGCTCTTTTTGATTTTAATGGCAATGATGAG
GAGGATCTCCCTTTTAAAAAGGGCGATATTCTGCGCATTCGTGATAAGCCAGAGGAACAATGGTGGAACG
CCGAGGATAGTGAGGGGAAACGCGGCATGATTCCGGTGCCGTATGTAGAGAAGTACGGATCTGGTTCTGT
TTCTAAAGGTGAAGAATTATTCACTGGTGTTGTCCCAATTTTGGTTGAATTAGATGGTGATGTTAATGGT
CACAAATTTTCTGTCTCCGGTGAAGGTGAAGGTGATGCTACTTACGGTAAATTGACCTTAAAATTTATTT
GTACTACTGGTAAATTGCCAGTTCCATGGCCAACCTTAGTCACTACTTTATCTTGGGGTGTTCAATGTTT
TGCAAGATACCCAGATCATATGAAACAACATGACTTTTTCAAGTCTGCCATGCCAGAAGGTTATGTTCAA
GAAAGAACTATTTTTTTCAAAGATGACGGTAACTACAAGACCAGAGCTGAAGTCAAGTTTGAAGGTGATA
CCTTAGTTAATAGAATCGAATTAAAAGGTATTGATTTTAAAGAAGATGGTAACATTTTAGGTCACAAATT
GGAATACAATTATTTCTCTGACAATGTTTACATCACTGCTGACAAACAAAAGAATGGTATCAAAGCTAAC
TTCAAAATTAGACACAACATTGAAGATGGTGGTGTTCAATTAGCTGACCATTATCAACAAAATACTCCAA
TTGGTGATGGTCCAGTCTTGTTACCAGACAACCATTACTTATCCACTCAATCTAAGTTATCCAAAGATCC
AAACGAAAAGAGGGACCACATGGTCTTGTTAGAATTTGTTACTGCTGCTGGTATTACCTTGGGTATGGAT
GAATTGTACAAAGGATCCGGTTTAAACAGGTCAGAGTCAAAGAACTATGCAATAAAATGTACCCAATCTG
ATTCATTCTATTCAACCAACAAGATCAGAAATAACGAAAACTCTTCATCAAGGAATTGTAAACCATTTAA
TAAATATAGGGTTGCCGTAACATTACAACAACAAGACTGTGCATCAAATAATGAAGATGATATAAATTCA
ACCTCTTTTAGGGATGTATTATTGAAGAAATTGCATGCCTTATATGTCTTTACTAGACCTTTTGCTATGA
TAGGAACTATTGTTGGTATTACCTCTATCGCCATTTTACCATTGCAGTCATTCGCCGACTTGACACCAAA
GTATTTTATGGAATTTCTAAAGGCATTATTGTCTGCCGTTTTGATGAATAATTATGTAGGTACAGTTAAC
CAGGTTGCAGATGTTGAAATTGATAAGGTTAATAAACCAGGATTACCTTTAGCATCAGGTGATTTATCTG
TAGGAACAGGTTTAGCAATAACATTGATTTTGTCTTTGACATCTTTAGCAATAGCATTATCATTGCAATC
ACCTCCTTTAATCTTTGGTTTGATAGTATGGTTCTTGTTAGGTACAGCATACTCTGTTGACTTGCCATTC
TTGAGATGGAAGACTAACCCATTCTTAGCCGGTATGTGTATGGTAATTGTCTTTGGATTAGTTTATCAAT
TCTCTTTCTTCATCCACTTCCAGAAATATGTTTTAGGTAGACCTGTTGTCATTACAAGACCTTTAATCTT
TGCTGCTGCCATCATTTCTACTATTTCTGCCGTCATGTCTTTGTTGAAAGACATACCTGATGAAGATGGA
GACAAACAGTTCGGTTATCAGTCTATTTCATCTAAGTTAGGTAAGGAGAACGTTTTGAGGTTGTGTGTCT
ATGCTTTATTCTTTGCCTATGGAGTCGCTGTTATTGTAGGTGCTTCTTCTTCTTTTCAATTGGGTAAATT
AGTTTCAATTATTGGACACTCTACATTGGCCTTCTTGTTATGGTTAAGGGCTCAGACTGTTGATTTGTCA
AATAACGCATCTACATTTTCTTTCTACTTATTCGTATGGAAGTTATTCTACGGTGAATATTTGTTAATAC
ACTTCTTGAGATAATGGCAGTGCTTTTAACTAAGAATTATTAGTCTTTTCTGCTTATTTTTTCATCATAG
TTTAGAACACTTTATATTAACGAATAGTTTATGAATCTATTTAGGTTTAAAAATTGATACAGTTTTATAA
GTTACTTTTTCAAAGACTCGTGCTGTCTATTGCATAATGCACTGGAAGGGGAAAAAAAAGGTGCACACGC
GTGGCTTTTTCTTGAATTTGCAGTTTGAAAAATGCTGGATGCACACACTGGCTTAAGATGACAACGCCTT
GCCAACAGGGAGTTCTTCAGAGACATGGAGGCTCAAAACGAAATTATTGACAGCCTAGACATCAATAGTC
ATACAACAGAAAGCGACCACCCAACTTTGGCTGATAATAGCGTATAAACAATGCATACTTTGTACGTTCA
AAATACAATGCAGTAGATATATTTATGCATATTACATATAATACATATCACATAGGAAGCAACAGGCGCG
TTGGACTTTTAATTTTCGAGGACCGCGAATCCTTACATCACACCCAATCCCCCACAAGTGATCCCCCACA
CACCATAGCTTCAAAATGTTTCTACTCCTTTTTTACTCTTCCAGATTTTCTCGGACTCCGCGCATCGCCG
TACCACTTCAAAACACCCAAGCACAGCATACTAAATTTCCCCTCTTTCTTCCTCTAGGGTGTCGTTAATT
ACCCGTACTAAAGGTTTGGAAAAGAAAAAAGACACCGCCTCGTTTCTTTTTCTTCGTCGAAAAAGGCAAT
AAAAATTTTTATCACGTTTCTTTTTCTTGAAAATTTTTTTTTTTGATTTTTTTCTCTTTCGATGACCTCC
CATTGATATTTAAGTTAATAAACGGTCATCAATTTCTCAAGTTTCAGTTTCATTTTTCTTGTTCTATTAC
AACTTTTTTTACTTCTTGCTCATTAGAAAGAAAGCATAGCAATCTAATCTAAGTTTTAATTACAAAAGAT
CTATGCCACCACCATCAAGAAGTAGAATAAACAAAACAAGAACATTAGGAATAGTGGGTACAGCTATAGC
AGTGTTGGTCACGTCCTACTATATATATCAAAAGGTGACAGGTTCTGTGTCCAAAGGAGAGGAGTTAATC
AAGGAAAACATGAGAATGAAAGTTGTCATGGAGGGCTCCGTTAATGGTCACCAATTCAAGTGTACAGGGG
AAGGTGAAGGTAATCCTTACATGGGTACACAAACTATGAGAATTAAAGTAATTGAAGGCGGACCACTACC
ATTTGCATTTGACATTCTGGCAACGTCATTCATGTACGGATCACGAACTTTCATCAAGTACCCTAAAGGT
ATACCAGACTTTTTCAAGCAATCTTTTCCAGAGGGTTTTACATGGGAAAGGGTTACAAGATACGAAGATG
GGGGTGTCGTCACAGTTATGCAAGATACTTCATTAGAAGATGGCTGCCTTGTCTATCATGTGCAAGTAAG
AGGGGTGAATTTTCCTTCTAACGGACCTGTGATGCAGAAAAAGACCAAAGGTTGGGAACCAAATACTGAA
ATGATGTACCCAGCTGATGGAGGTTTGAGAGGCTACACACACATGGCGCTTAAAGTTGATGGTGGAGGTC
ATTTGTCTTGTAGTTTTGTTACCACTTATCGTTCTAAAAAGACTGTTGGCAATATCAAAATGCCAGGAAT
ACATGCTGTAGACCACAGACTAGAAAGACTCGAAGAGAGCGATAACGAAATGTTCGTTGTACAGAGAGAG
CATGCCGTAGCCAAATTTGCTGGCTTAGGCGGTGGTATGGATGAATTGTATAAGGGATCCGGGTCAGGCT
CCGGATCTGGCCCTCCCCCAGCTCTTCCGCCAAAAAGACGAAGGTAATGGCAGTGCTTTTAACTAAGAAT
TATTAGTCTTTTCTGCTTATTTTTTCATCATAGTTTAGAACACTTTATATTAACGAATAGTTTATGAATC
TATTTAGGTTTAAAAATTGATACAGTTTTATAAGTTACTTTTTCAAAGACTCGTGCTGTCTATTGCATAA
TGCACTGGAAGGGGAAAAAAAAGGTGCACACGCGTGGCTTTTTCTTGAATTTGCAGTTTGAAAAATGCTG
AGCAGTTACAGAGATGTTACGAACCACTAGTGCACTGCAGTACACGGTTTCCTTGAAATTTTTTTGATTC
GGTAATCTCCGAACAGAAGGAAGAACGAAGGAAGGAGCACAGACTTAGATTGGTATATATACGCATATGT
AGTGTTGAAGAAACATGAAATTGCCCAGTATTCTTAACCCAACTGCACAGAACAAAAACGTGCAGGAAAC
GAAGATAAATCATGTCGAAAGCTACATATAAGGAACGTGCTGCTACTCATCCTAGTCCTGTTGCTGCCAA
GCTATTTAATATCATGCACGAAAAGCAAACAAACTTGTGTGCTTCATTGGATGTTCGTACCACCAAGGAA
TTACTGGAGTTAGTTGAAGCATTAGGTCCCAAAATTTGTTTACTAAAAACACATGTGGATATCTTGACTG
ATTTTTCCATGGAGGGCACAGTTAAGCCGCTAAAGGCATTATCCGCCAAGTACAATTTTTTACTCTTCGA
AGACAGAAAATTTGCTGACATTGGTAATACAGTCAAATTGCAGTACTCTGCGGGTGTATACAGAATAGCA
GAATGGGCAGACATTACGAATGCACACGGTGTGGTGGGCCCAGGTATTGTTAGCGGTTTGAAGCAGGCGG
CAGAAGAAGTAACAAAGGAACCTAGAGGCCTTTTGATGTTAGCAGAATTGTCATGCAAGGGCTCCCTATC
TACTGGAGAATATACTAAGGGTACTGTTGACATTGCGAAGAGCGACAAAGATTTTGTTATCGGCTTTATT
GCTCAAAGAGACATGGGTGGAAGAGATGAAGGTTACGATTGGTTGATTATGACACCCGGTGTGGGTTTAG
ATGACAAGGGAGATGCATTGGGTCAACAGTATAGAACCGTGGATGATGTGGTTTCTACAGGATCTGACAT
TATTATTGTTGGAAGAGGACTATTTGCAAAGGGAAGGGATGCTAAGGTAGAGGGTGAACGTTACAGAAAA
GCAGGCTGGGAAGCATATTTGAGAAGATGCGGCCAGCAAAACTAAAAAACTGTATTATAAGTAAATGCAT
GTATACTAAACTCACAAATTAGAGCTTCAATTTAATTATATCAGTTATTACCCGAGTAGAGCACTTGAAT
CCACTGCCCCGGGAATCTCGGTCGTAATGATTTCTATAATGACGAAAAAAAAAAAATTGGAAAGAAAAAG
CTTCATGGCCTTTATAAAAAGGAACTATCCAATACCTCGCCAGAACCAAGTAACAGTATTTTACGGGGCA
CAAATCAAGAACAATAAGACAGGACTGTAAAGATGGACGCATTGAACTCCAAAGAACAACAAGAGTTCCA
AAAAGTAGTGGAACAAAAGCAAATGAAGGATTTCATGCGTTTGTACTCTAATCTGGTAGAAAGATGTTTC
ACAGACTGTGTCAATGACTTCACAACATCAAAGCTAACCAATAAGGAACAAACATGCATCATGAAGTGCT
CAGAAAAGTTCTTGAAGCATAGCGAACGTGTAGGGCAGCGTTTCCAAGAACAAAACGCTGCCTTGGGACA
AGGCTTGGGCCGATAAGGTGTACTGGCGTATATATATCTAATTATGTATCTCTGGTGTAGCCCATTTTTA
GCATGTAAATATAAAGACCGAGCGGCCGCGTGTTACAACCAATTAACCAATTCTGATTAGAAAAACTCAT
CGAGCATCAAATGAAACTGCAATTTATTCATATCAGGATTATCAATACCATATTTTTGAAAAAGCCGTTT
CTGTAATGAAGGAGAAAACTCACCGAGGCAGTTCCATAGGATGGCAAGATCCTGGTATCGGTCTGCGATT
CCGACTCGTCCAACATCAATACAACCTATTAATTTCCCCTCGTCAAAAATAAGGTTATCAAGTGAGAAAT
CACCATGAGTGACGACTGAATCCGGTGAGAATGGCAAAAGCTTATGCATTTCTTTCCAGACTTGTTCAAC
AGGCCAGCCATTACGCTCGTCATCAAAATCACTCGCATCAACCAAACCGTTATTCATTCGTGATTGCGCC
TGAGCGAGGCGAAATACGCGATCGCTGTTAAAAGGACAATTACAAACAGGAATCGAATGCAACCGGCGCA
GGAACACTGCCAGCGCATCAACAATATTTTCACCTGAATCAGGATATTCTTCTAATACCTGGAATGCTGT
TTTCCCGGGGATCGCAGTGGTGAGTAACCATGCATCATCAGGAGTACGGATAAAATGCTTGATGGTCGGA
AGAGGCATAAATTCCGTCAGCCAGTTTAGTCTGACCATCTCATCTGTAACATCATTGGCAACGCTACCTT
TGCCATGTTTCAGAAACAACTCTGGCGCATCGGGCTTCCCATACAATCGATAGATTGTCGCACCTGATTG
CCCGACATTATCGCGAGCCCATTTATACCCATATAAATCAGCATCCATGTTGGAATTTAATCGCGGCCTG
GAGCAAGACGTTTCCCGTTGAATATGGCTCATAACACCCCTTGTATTACTGTTTATGTAAGCAGACAGTT
TTATTGTTCATGATGATATATTTTTATCTTGTGCAATGTAACATCAGAGATTTTGAGACACAACGTGGCT
TTGTTGAATAAATCGAACTTTTGCTGAGTTGAAGGATCAGTCATGACCAAAATCCCTTAACGTGAGTTTT
CGTTCCACTGAGCGTCAGACCCCGTAGAAAAGATCAAAGGATCTTCTTGAGATCCTTTTTTTCTGCGCGT
AATCTGCTGCTTGCAAACAAAAAAACCACCGCTACCAGCGGTGGTTTGTTTGCCGGATCAAGAGCTACCA
ACTCTTTTTCCGAAGGTAACTGGCTTCAGCAGAGCGCAGATACCAAATACTGTTCTTCTAGTGTAGCCGT
AGTTAGGCCACCACTTCAAGAACTCTGTAGCACCGCCTACATACCTCGCTCTGCTAATCCTGTTACCAGT
GGCTGCTGCCAGTGGCGATAAGTCGTGTCTTACCGGGTTGGACTCAAGACGATAGTTACCGGATAAGGCG
CAGCGGTCGGGCTGAACGGGGGGTTCGTGCACACAGCCCAGCTTGGAGCGAACGACCTACACCGAACTGA
GATACCTACAGCGTGAGCTATGAGAAAGCGCCACGCTTCCCGAAGGGAGAAAGGCGGACAGGTATCCGGT
AAGCGGCAGGGTCGGAACAGGAGAGCGCACGAGGGAGCTTCCAGGGGGAAACGCCTGGTATCTTTATAGT
CCTGTCGGGTTTCGCCACCTCTGACTTGAGCGTCGATTTTTGTGATGCTCGTCAGGGGGGCGGAGCCTAT
GGAAAAACGCCAGCAACGCGGCCTTTTTACGGTTCCTGGCCTTTTGCTGGCCTTTTGCTCACATGTTCTT
TCCTGCGTTATCCCCTGATTCTGTGGATAACCGTGCGGCCGCCAATGCTAAATTCGAGTGAAACACAGGA
AGATCAGAAAATCCTCATTTCATCCATATTAACAATAATTTCAAATGTTTATTTGCATTATTTGAAACTA
GGCAAGACAAGCAACGAAACGTTTTTGAAAATTTTGAGTATTTTCAATAAATTTGTAGAGGACTCAGATA
TTGAAAAAAAGCTACAGCAATTAATACTTGATAAGAAGAGTATTGAGAAGGGCAACGGTTCATCATCTCA
TGGATCTGCACATGAACAAACACCAGAGTCAAACGACGTTGAAATTGAGGCTACTGCGCCAATTGATGAC
AATACAGACGATGATAACAAACCGAAGTTATCTGATGTAGAAAAGGATTAAAGATGCTAAGAGATAGTGA
TGATATTTCATAAATAATGTAATTCTATATATGTTAATTACCTTTTTTGCGAGGCATATTTATGGTGAAG
GATAAGTTTTGACCATCAAAGAAGGTTAATGTGGCTGTGGTTTCAGGGTCCATAAAGCCCACATGGATAA
CATTACCCCTGAATTCGCATCTAGACTGA
Features (pLannotate 1.2.2; 13 found; start..end, strand, type, name):
    808..1005    +  CDS            crk (fragment): CRK_XENLA - Experimental evidence at transcript level: Swiss-Prot protein existence level 2. Required for apoptosis in Xenopus egg extracts (PubMed:9029144). Involved in cell branching and adhesion (By similarity). May mediate attachment-induced mapk8 activation, membrane ruffling and cell motility in a Rac-dependent manner. May regulate the efna5-epha3 signaling (By similarity). From Xenopus laevis (African clawed frog).
   1006..1194    +  CDS            CRK (fragment): CRK_HUMAN - Experimental evidence at protein level: Swiss-Prot protein existence level 1. [Isoform Crk-II]: Regulates cell adhesion, spreading and migration (PubMed:31311869). Mediates attachment-induced MAPK8 activation, membrane ruffling and cell motility in a Rac-dependent manner. Involved in phagocytosis of apoptotic cells and cell motility via its interaction with DOCK1 and DOCK4 (PubMed:19004829). May regulate the EFNA5-EPHA3 signaling (By similarity). From Homo sapiens (Human).
   1189..1902    +  CDS            mTurquoise2: mTurquoise2 is a basic (constitutively fluorescent) cyan fluorescent protein published in 2012, derived from Aequorea victoria. It is reported to be a rapidly-maturing monomer with very low acid sensitivity.
   1909..3021    +  CDS            ClPT1 (fragment): CGT1A_CITLI - Also known as PT1a From Citrus limon (Lemon) (Citrus medica var. limon).
   3288..3404    +  CDS            MRL1 (fragment): MRL1_YEAST - Experimental evidence at protein level: Swiss-Prot protein existence level 1. Sorting receptor involved in the transport of vacuolar enzymes from the Golgi complex to the vacuole. Involved in the delivery and maturation of PEP4 (vacuolar proteinase A) and PRB1 (vacuolar proteinase B). From Saccharomyces cerevisiae (strain ATCC 204508 / S288c) (Baker's yeast).
   3566..3973    +  promoter       TEF1 promoter: S. cerevisiae TEF1; promoter for EF-1α
   4107..4814    +  CDS            mRuby2: mRuby2 is a basic (constitutively fluorescent) red fluorescent protein published in 2012, derived from Entacmaea quadricolor. It has moderate acid sensitivity.
   5155..5331    +  promoter       URA3 promoter (fragment): S. cerevisiae URA3
   5332..6135    +  CDS            URA3: orotidine-5'-phosphate decarboxylase, required for uracil biosynthesis; S. cerevisiae URA3; yeast auxotrophic marker, counterselectable with 5-fluoroorotic acid (5-FOA)
   6403..6663    +  CDS            TIM9: TIM9_YEAST - Experimental evidence at protein level: Swiss-Prot protein existence level 1. Mitochondrial intermembrane chaperone that participates in the import and insertion of multi-pass transmembrane proteins into the mitochondrial inner membrane. Also required for the transfer of beta- barrel precursors from the TOM complex to the sorting and assembly machinery (SAM complex) of the outer membrane. Acts as a chaperone-like protein that protects the hydrophobic precursors from aggregation and guide them through the mitochondrial intermembrane space. Compared to TIM10, it may have a strong st
   6777..7592    -  CDS            KanR: aminoglycoside phosphotransferase; aph(3')-Ia; confers resistance to kanamycin in bacteria or G418 (Geneticin®) in eukaryotes
   7817..8405    +  rep_origin     ori: high-copy-number ColE1/pMB1/pBR322/pUC origin of replication
   8512..8868    +  CDS            GEA2 (fragment): GEA2_YEAST - Experimental evidence at protein level: Swiss-Prot protein existence level 1. Activates the ARF proteins by exchanging bound GDP for free GTP. Plays a role in maintaining mitochondrial morphology (PubMed:25190516). From Saccharomyces cerevisiae (strain ATCC 204508 / S288c) (Baker's yeast).
