[The description below was written by a language model from this plasmid's Addgene catalogue record and pLannotate feature annotations shown in this document.]
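Description:
pKS1517 is a yeast expression plasmid of about 9.1 kb, assembled by Golden Gate cloning on an in-house backbone (TMP138). It is propagated in E. coli at high copy from a ColE1/pUC-type origin under kanamycin selection (KanR, aph(3')-Ia) and selected in Saccharomyces cerevisiae through the URA3 auxotrophic marker, which is also counterselectable with 5-FOA. No yeast replication origin (2μ or CEN/ARS) is annotated. The table does show fragments of yeast genomic sequence (TIM9 and GEA2 hits flanking the marker and bacterial region, and an MRL1 fragment). These may be chromosomal homology arms or parts of terminators, but the record does not say whether the construct integrates or is maintained episomally.

The plasmid carries two expression cassettes that form a "cargo and chauffeur" pair for delivering a membrane enzyme to peroxisomes. The cargo is a fusion of two tandem Crk SH3 domains, the cyan fluorescent protein mTurquoise2, and residues 37–407 of ClPT1, a Citrus limon prenyltransferase and membrane protein. The promoter driving this cassette was not annotated. The second cassette, described in the depositor comments, encodes residues 1–36 of S. cerevisiae Pex22 fused to the red fluorescent protein mRuby2 and an SH3-binding peptide. It lies downstream of the annotated TEF1 promoter, although only the mRuby2 portion was detected by the annotation.

The evident design is that the Pex22 N-terminal segment directs the chauffeur to the peroxisomal membrane. The SH3 domain–peptide interaction then tethers the ClPT1 cargo to the chauffeur so that it is carried along. The two fluorescent tags allow localisation of each partner to be followed by microscopy.
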