Addgene plasmid #239518: pKS1517
Purpose: Express ClPT1(37-407) membrane enzyme cargo and Pex22 peroxisomal chauffeur
Depositing lab: John Dueber. Depositing organization: University of California, Berkeley.
Backbone
  Vector backbone: TMP138
  Backbone manufacturer: Internal
  Vector type: Yeast Expression
  Selectable markers: URA3
Growth in bacteria
  Bacterial resistance: Kanamycin, 50 μg/mL
  Growth temperature: 37°C
  Growth strain: DH5alpha
  Copy number: High Copy
Gene/Insert
  Gene/Insert name: 2xCrk_SH3-mTurquoise2-ClPT1(37-407)
  Species: Citrus limon
  Cloning method: Golden Gate
Terms and licenses: Academic/Nonprofit Terms; Industry Terms: Not Available to Industry
Depositor comments: Additional insert: ScPex22(1-36)-mRuby2-SH3pep
How to cite: pKS1517 was a gift from John Dueber (Addgene plasmid # 239518 ; http://n2t.net/addgene:239518 ; RRID:Addgene_239518)
